Addgene plasmid #80789: pMA-SpCas9-g6
Purpose: BsaI-based cloning of SpCas9 gRNA guide sequence, position 6/16/26 in the array
Depositing lab: Yonglun Luo. Publication: Golden Gate Assembly of CRISPR gRNA expression array for simultaneously targeting multiple genes. Vad-Nielsen J, Lin L, Bolund L, Nielsen AL, Luo Y. Cell Mol Life Sci. 2016 May 13. 10.1007/s00018-016-2271-5 PubMed 27178736.
Backbone
  Vector backbone: pMA15
  Backbone manufacturer: Lifetechnologies
  Backbone size w/o insert (bp): 2380
  Total vector size (bp): 2789
  Modifications to backbone: no
  Vector type: Mammalian Expression, CRISPR
Growth in bacteria
  Bacterial resistance: Ampicillin, 100 μg/mL
  Growth temperature: 37°C
  Growth strain: DH5alpha
  Copy number: High Copy
Gene/Insert
  Gene/Insert name: CRISPR gRNA expression cassette (for SpCas9)
  gRNA/shRNA sequence: empty (BbsI)
  Species: Synthetic
  Promoter: U6
  Tag / fusion protein: na
  Cloning method: Restriction Enzyme; 5′ cloning site BamHI (not destroyed); 3′ cloning site BsrGI (not destroyed)
  Sequencing primers: 5′ TAATACGACTCACTATAGG
Terms and licenses: Academic/Nonprofit Terms; Industry Terms: Not Available to Industry
How to cite: pMA-SpCas9-g6 was a gift from Yonglun Luo (Addgene plasmid # 80789 ; http://n2t.net/addgene:80789 ; RRID:Addgene_80789)
