[The description below was written by a language model from this plasmid's Addgene catalogue record and pLannotate feature annotations shown in this document.]
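Description:
pMA-SpCas9-g6 is a small (about 2.8 kb) high-copy E. coli cloning plasmid built on the commercial gene-synthesis backbone pMA15. It serves as one module in a Golden Gate system for assembling arrays of CRISPR guide RNA expression cassettes for mammalian cells. Propagation relies on a ColE1/pUC-type origin, and selection on ampicillin resistance from β-lactamase under its native bla promoter. The annotation also picks up short remnants of an M13 origin, lacZα, lacI and an RSF origin. These are fragments of backbone sequence rather than functional elements. A T7 promoter lies just upstream of the insert, where it probably serves mainly as a sequencing primer site.

The synthetic insert, placed between BamHI and BsrGI sites, is a single gRNA expression unit. A human U6 RNA polymerase III promoter is followed by a short gap and then the Streptococcus pyogenes Cas9 gRNA scaffold. A second, partial scaffold match is annotated immediately downstream. The guide position is empty, so a user-designed spacer is ligated into the gap between promoter and scaffold with a type IIS enzyme. The record is inconsistent about which one: the purpose line names BsaI, while the gRNA field lists BbsI.

The "g6" designation marks the cassette's fixed slot in the array, serving as position 6, 16 or 26. Once loaded with a guide, it can be joined in a defined order with the sibling modules to build a multiplexed gRNA array for targeting several genes at once. The plasmid encodes no Cas9 and no mammalian selection marker, so SpCas9 must be provided separately.
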