Features (pLannotate 1.2.2; 11 found; start..end, strand, type, name):
      3..134     -  rep_origin     M13 ori (fragment): M13 bacteriophage origin of replication; arrow indicates direction of (+) strand synthesis
    155..311     -  CDS            lacZα (fragment): LacZα fragment of β-galactosidase; lacZ fragment
    320..338     +  promoter       T7 promoter: promoter for bacteriophage T7 RNA polymerase
    403..643     +  promoter       U6 promoter: RNA polymerase III promoter for human U6 snRNA
    670..745     +  misc_RNA       gRNA scaffold: guide RNA scaffold for the Streptococcus pyogenes CRISPR/Cas9 system
    752..777     +  misc_RNA       gRNA scaffold (fragment): guide RNA scaffold for the Streptococcus pyogenes CRISPR/Cas9 system
    840..887     -  CDS            lacI (fragment): lac repressor; lacI; The lac repressor binds to the lac operator to inhibit transcription in E. coli. This inhibition can be relieved by adding lactose or isopropyl-β-D-thiogalactopyranoside (IPTG).
    924..964     -  rep_origin     RSF ori (fragment): Plasmids containing the RSF 1030 origin of replication can be propagated in E. coli cells that contain additional plasmids with compatible origins.
   1042..1630    -  rep_origin     ori: high-copy-number ColE1/pMB1/pBR322/pUC origin of replication
   1801..2661    -  CDS            AmpR: β-lactamase; bla; confers resistance to ampicillin, carbenicillin, and related antibiotics
   2662..2766    -  promoter       AmpR promoter: bla
>Addgene plasmid #80789 | pMA-SpCas9-g6 | addgene full sequence | sequence record 161638 | Addgene NGS result
CTAAATTGTAAGCGTTAATATTTTGTTAAAATTCGCGTTAAATTTTTGTTAAATCAGCTCATTTTTTAAC
CAATAGGCCGAAATCGGCAAAATCCCTTATAAATCAAAAGAATAGACCGAGATAGGGTTGAGTGGCCGCT
ACAGGGCGCTCCCATTCGCCATTCAGGCTGCGCAACTGTTGGGAAGGGCGTTTCGGTGCGGGCCTCTTCG
CTATTACGCCAGCTGGCGAAAGGGGGATGTGCTGCAAGGCGATTAAGTTGGGTAACGCCAGGGTTTTCCC
AGTCACGACGTTGTAAAACGACGGCCAGTGAGCGCGACGTAATACGACTCACTATAGGGCGAATTGGCGG
AAGGCCGTCAAGGCCACGTGTCTTGTCCAGAGCTCGGATCCGGTCTCGTGCAGAGGGCCTATTTCCCATG
ATTCCTTCATATTTGCATATACGATACAAGGCTGTTAGAGAGATAATTGGAATTAATTTGACTGTAAACA
CAAAGATATTAGTACAAAATACGTGACGTAGAAAGTAATAATTTCTTGGGTAGTTTGCAGTTTTAAAATT
ATGTTTTAAAATGGACTATCATATGCTTACCGTAACTTGAAAGTATTTCGATTTCTTGGCTTTATATATC
TTGTGGAAAGGACGAAACACCGGGTCTTCGAGAAGACCTGTTTTAGAGCTAGAAATAGCAAGTTAAAATA
AGGCTAGTCCGTTATCAACTTGAAAAAGTGGCACCGAGTCGGTGCTTTTTTGTTTTAGAGCTAGAAATAG
CAAGTTACGGTGGAGACCTGTACAACGCGTGGTACCTGGAGCACAAGACTGGCCTCACGGGCCTTCCGCT
CACTGCCCGCTTTCCAGTCGGGAAACCTGTCGTGCCAGCTGCATTAACATGGTCATAGCTGTTTCCTTGC
GTATTGGGCGCTCTCCGCTTCCTCGCTCACTGACTCGCTGCGCTCGGTCGTTCGGGTAAAGCCTGGGGTG
CCTAATGAGCAAAAGGCCAGCAAAAGGCCAGGAACCGTAAAAAGGCCGCGTTGCTGGCGTTTTTCCATAG
GCTCCGCCCCCCTGACGAGCATCACAAAAATCGACGCTCAAGTCAGAGGTGGCGAAACCCGACAGGACTA
TAAAGATACCAGGCGTTTCCCCCTGGAAGCTCCCTCGTGCGCTCTCCTGTTCCGACCCTGCCGCTTACCG
GATACCTGTCCGCCTTTCTCCCTTCGGGAAGCGTGGCGCTTTCTCATAGCTCACGCTGTAGGTATCTCAG
TTCGGTGTAGGTCGTTCGCTCCAAGCTGGGCTGTGTGCACGAACCCCCCGTTCAGCCCGACCGCTGCGCC
TTATCCGGTAACTATCGTCTTGAGTCCAACCCGGTAAGACACGACTTATCGCCACTGGCAGCAGCCACTG
GTAACAGGATTAGCAGAGCGAGGTATGTAGGCGGTGCTACAGAGTTCTTGAAGTGGTGGCCTAACTACGG
CTACACTAGAAGAACAGTATTTGGTATCTGCGCTCTGCTGAAGCCAGTTACCTTCGGAAAAAGAGTTGGT
AGCTCTTGATCCGGCAAACAAACCACCGCTGGTAGCGGTGGTTTTTTTGTTTGCAAGCAGCAGATTACGC
GCAGAAAAAAAGGATCTCAAGAAGATCCTTTGATCTTTTCTACGGGGTCTGACGCTCAGTGGAACGAAAA
CTCACGTTAAGGGATTTTGGTCATGAGATTATCAAAAAGGATCTTCACCTAGATCCTTTTAAATTAAAAA
TGAAGTTTTAAATCAATCTAAAGTATATATGAGTAAACTTGGTCTGACAGTTACCAATGCTTAATCAGTG
AGGCACCTATCTCAGCGATCTGTCTATTTCGTTCATCCATAGTTGCCTGACTCCCCGTCGTGTAGATAAC
TACGATACGGGAGGGCTTACCATCTGGCCCCAGTGCTGCAATGATACCGCGAGAACCACGCTCACCGGCT
CCAGATTTATCAGCAATAAACCAGCCAGCCGGAAGGGCCGAGCGCAGAAGTGGTCCTGCAACTTTATCCG
CCTCCATCCAGTCTATTAATTGTTGCCGGGAAGCTAGAGTAAGTAGTTCGCCAGTTAATAGTTTGCGCAA
CGTTGTTGCCATTGCTACAGGCATCGTGGTGTCACGCTCGTCGTTTGGTATGGCTTCATTCAGCTCCGGT
TCCCAACGATCAAGGCGAGTTACATGATCCCCCATGTTGTGCAAAAAAGCGGTTAGCTCCTTCGGTCCTC
CGATCGTTGTCAGAAGTAAGTTGGCCGCAGTGTTATCACTCATGGTTATGGCAGCACTGCATAATTCTCT
TACTGTCATGCCATCCGTAAGATGCTTTTCTGTGACTGGTGAGTACTCAACCAAGTCATTCTGAGAATAG
TGTATGCGGCGACCGAGTTGCTCTTGCCCGGCGTCAATACGGGATAATACCGCGCCACATAGCAGAACTT
TAAAAGTGCTCATCATTGGAAAACGTTCTTCGGGGCGAAAACTCTCAAGGATCTTACCGCTGTTGAGATC
CAGTTCGATGTAACCCACTCGTGCACCCAACTGATCTTCAGCATCTTTTACTTTCACCAGCGTTTCTGGG
TGAGCAAAAACAGGAAGGCAAAATGCCGCAAAAAAGGGAATAAGGGCGACACGGAAATGTTGAATACTCA
TACTCTTCCTTTTTCAATATTATTGAAGCATTTATCAGGGTTATTGTCTCATGAGCGGATACATATTTGA
ATGTATTTAGAAAAATAAACAAATAGGGGTTCCGCGCACATTTCCCCGAAAAGTGCCAC
