>Addgene plasmid #80789 | pMA-SpCas9-g6 | addgene partial sequence | sequence record 159032 | Amp-R 5'-ATAATACCGCGCCACATAGC-3'
ACGTTCTTCGGGGCGAAAACTCTCAAGGATCTTACCGCTGTTGAGATCCAGTTCGATGTAACCCACTCGT
GCACCCAACTGATCTTCAGCATCTTTTACTTTCACCAGCGTTTCTGGGTGAGCAAAAACAGGAAGGCAAA
ATGCCGCAAAAAAGGGAATAAGGGCGACACGGAAATGTTGAATACTCATACTCTTCCTTTTTCAATATTA
TTGAAGCATTTATCAGGGTTATTGTCTCATGAGCGGATACATATTTGAATGTATTTAGAAAAATAAACAA
ATAGGGGTTCCGCGCACATTTCCCCGAAAAGTGCCACCTAAATTGTAAGCGTTAATATTTTGTTAAAATT
CGCGTTAAATTTTTGTTAAATCAGCTCATTTTTTAACCAATAGGCCGAAATCGGCAAAATCCCTTATAAA
TCAAAAGAATAGACCGAGATAGGGTTGAGTGGCCGCTACAGGGCGCTCCCATTCGCCATTCAGGCTGCGC
AACTGTTGGGAAGGGCGTTTCGGTGCGGGCCTCTTCGCTATTACGCCAGCTGGCGAAAGGGGGATGTGCT
GCAAGGCGATTAAGTTGGGTAACGCCAGGGTTTTCCCAGTCACGACGTTGTAAAACGACGGCCAGTGAGC
GCGACGTAATACGACTCACTATAGGGCGAATTGGCGGAAGGCCGTCAAGGCCACGTGTCTTGTCCAGAGC
TCGGATCCGGTCTCGTGCAGAGGGCCTATTTCCCATGATTCCTTCATATTTGCATATACGATACAAGGCT
GTTAGAGAGATAATTGGAATTAATTTGACTGTAAACACAA
