>Addgene plasmid #80789 | pMA-SpCas9-g6 | addgene partial sequence | sequence record 159033 | pBR322ori-F 5'-GGGAAACGCCTGGTATCTTT-3'
AGCGTCGATTTTTGTGATGCTCGTCAGGGGGGCGGAGCCTATGGAAAAACGCCAGCAACGCGGCCTTTTT
ACGGTTCCTGGCCTTTTGCTGGCCTTTTGCTCATTAGGCACCCCAGGCTTTACCCGAACGACCGAGCGCA
GCGAGTCAGTGAGCGAGGAAGCGGAGAGCGCCCAATACGCAAGGAAACAGCTATGACCATGTTAATGCAG
CTGGCACGACAGGTTTCCCGACTGGAAAGCGGGCAGTGAGCGGAAGGCCCGTGAGGCCAGTCTTGTGCTC
CAGGTACCACGCGTTGTACAGGTCTCCACCGTAACTTGCTATTTCTAGCTCTAAAACAAAAAAGCACCGA
CTCGGTGCCACTTTTTCAAGTTGATAACGGACTAGCCTTATTTTAACTTGCTATTTCTAGCTCTAAAACA
GGTCTTCTCGAAGACCCGGTGTTTCGTCCTTTCCACAAGATATATAAAGCCAAGAAATCGAAATACTTTC
AAGTTACGGTAAGCATATGATAGTCCATTTTAAAACATAATTTTAAAACTGCAAACTACCCAAGAAATTA
TTACTTTCTACGTCACGTATTTTGTACTAATATCTTTGTGTTTACAGTCAAATTAATTCCAATTATCTCT
CTAACAGCCTTGTATCGTATATGC
